Addgene plasmid #31271: MSCV-Nkx2-1/Puro
Depositing lab: Tyler Jacks & Monte Winslow. Depositing organization: Massachusetts Institute of Technology. Publication: Suppression of lung adenocarcinoma progression by Nkx2-1. Winslow MM, Dayton TL, Verhaak RG, Kim-Kiselak C, Snyder EL, Feldser DM, Hubbard DD, DuPage MJ, Whittaker CA, Hoersch S, Yoon S, Crowley D, Bronson RT, Chiang DY, Meyerson M, Jacks T. Nature. 2011 May 5. 473(7345):101-4. 10.1038/nature09881 PubMed 21471965.
Backbone
  Vector backbone: MSCV-Puro
  Backbone manufacturer: Clontech
  Backbone size w/o insert (bp): 6500
  Vector type: Mammalian Expression, Retroviral
  Selectable markers: Puromycin
Growth in bacteria
  Bacterial resistance: Ampicillin, 100 μg/mL
  Growth temperature: 37°C
  Growth strain: DH5alpha
  Copy number: High Copy
Gene/Insert
  Gene/Insert name: Nkx2-1*
  Species: M. musculus (mouse)
  Insert size (bp): 1118
  Entrez Gene: Nkx2-1 (a.k.a. Nkx2.1, T/EBP, Titf1, Ttf-1)
  Promoter: MSCV
  Cloning method: Restriction Enzyme; 5′ cloning site Hpa1 (not destroyed); 3′ cloning site EcoRI (not destroyed)
  Sequencing primers: 5′ pLXSN 5'; 3′ MSCV rev
Terms and licenses: Academic/Nonprofit Terms; Industry Terms: Not Available to Industry
How to cite: MSCV-Nkx2-1/Puro was a gift from Tyler Jacks & Monte Winslow (Addgene plasmid # 31271 ; http://n2t.net/addgene:31271 ; RRID:Addgene_31271)
