[The description below was written by a language model from this plasmid's Addgene catalogue record and pLannotate feature annotations shown in this document.]
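Description:
MSCV-Nkx2-1/Puro is a gammaretroviral mammalian expression plasmid built on the MSCV-Puro backbone, designed to deliver the mouse homeodomain transcription factor Nkx2-1 (also called Ttf-1 or Titf1) into dividing mammalian cells by stable proviral integration. In bacteria it is maintained as a high-copy plasmid through a ColE1/pUC-type origin and selected with ampicillin via the β-lactamase gene. The remaining backbone annotations (fragments of lacI, lacZα, rop, bom, TcR and env, plus a lac promoter/operator) are non-functional remnants of earlier cloning vectors.

The viral cassette is flanked by 5' and 3' long terminal repeats from murine embryonic stem cell virus. Downstream of the 5' LTR lie the Ψ packaging signal and a truncated gag region lacking its start codon, which together promote efficient encapsidation of the genomic RNA when the plasmid is introduced into a packaging cell line that supplies gag, pol and env in trans. The roughly 1.1 kb Nkx2-1 coding sequence, inserted between HpaI and EcoRI sites, is transcribed from the 5' LTR promoter. The catalogue lists the insert as mouse "Nkx2-1*" without explaining the asterisk, and the automated annotation matched the coding sequence to the closely related rat protein entry. No epitope tag is annotated. Immediately after the insert, an internal mouse PGK promoter drives puromycin N-acetyltransferase, so transduced cells can be selected with puromycin independently of LTR-driven expression.

The construct is suited to enforced, stable Nkx2-1 expression in cultured cells. The associated publication concerns suppression of lung adenocarcinoma progression by Nkx2-1, consistent with gain-of-function experiments in tumour-derived cells.
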