Features (pLannotate 1.2.2; 19 found; start..end, strand, type, name):
      1..517     +  LTR            5' LTR: 5' long terminal repeat from murine embryonic stem cell virus
    581..922     +  misc_feature   MESV Ψ: packaging signal of murine embryonic stem cell virus
    989..1405    +  CDS            gag (truncated): truncated Moloney murine leukemia virus (MMLV) gag gene lacking the start codon
   1435..2550    +  CDS            Nkx2-1: NKX21_RAT - Also known as Nkx-2.1, Titf1, Ttf-1, Ttf1. Experimental evidence at protein level: Swiss-Prot protein existence level 1. Transcription factor that binds and activates the promoter of thyroid specific genes such as thyroglobulin, thyroperoxidase, and thyrotropin receptor. Crucial in the maintenance of the thyroid differentiation phenotype. May play a role in lung development and surfactant homeostasis. Forms a regulatory loop with GRHL2 that coordinates lung epithelial cell morphogenesis and differentiation (By similarity). Activates the transcription of GNRHR and plays a role in en
   2564..3063    +  promoter       PGK promoter: mouse phosphoglycerate kinase 1 promoter
   3084..3683    +  CDS            PuroR: puromycin N-acetyltransferase; pac from Streptomyces alboniger; confers resistance to puromycin
   3783..4297    +  LTR            3' LTR: 3' long terminal repeat from murine embryonic stem cell virus
   4459..4475    -  protein_bind   lac operator: The lac repressor binds to the lac operator to inhibit transcription in E. coli. This inhibition can be relieved by adding lactose or isopropyl-β-D-thiogalactopyranoside (IPTG). lac repressor encoded by lacI
   4483..4513    -  promoter       lac promoter: promoter for the E. coli lac operon
   4528..4549    -  protein_bind   CAP binding site: CAP binding activates transcription in the presence of cAMP. E. coli catabolite activator protein
   4562..4654    -  CDS            lacI (fragment): lac repressor; lacI; The lac repressor binds to the lac operator to inhibit transcription in E. coli. This inhibition can be relieved by adding lactose or isopropyl-β-D-thiogalactopyranoside (IPTG).
   4837..5425    -  rep_origin     ori: high-copy-number ColE1/pMB1/pBR322/pUC origin of replication
   5596..6456    -  CDS            AmpR: β-lactamase; bla; confers resistance to ampicillin, carbenicillin, and related antibiotics
   6457..6561    -  promoter       AmpR promoter: bla
   6656..6691    +  CDS            rop (fragment): Rop protein, which maintains plasmids at low copy number; rop
   6793..6892    +  misc_feature   bom (fragment): basis of mobility region from pBR322
   6898..7047    -  CDS            lacZα (fragment): LacZα fragment of β-galactosidase; lacZ fragment
   7047..7248    -  CDS            TcR (fragment): tetracycline efflux protein; tet; confers resistance to tetracycline
   7249..7347    +  CDS            env (fragment): murine leukemia virus gPr80 envelope polyprotein precursor; env; proteolytically cleaved into gp70SU and p15TM subunits
>Addgene plasmid #31271 | MSCV-Nkx2-1/Puro | addgene full sequence | sequence record 305765 | Addgene NGS Result
AATGAAAGACCCCACCTGTAGGTTTGGCAAGCTAGCTTAAGTAACGCCATTTTGCAAGGCATGGAAAATA
CATAACTGAGAATAGAGAAGTTCAGATCAAGGTTAGGAACAGAGAGACAGCAGAATATGGGCCAAACAGG
ATATCTGTGGTAAGCAGTTCCTGCCCCGGCTCAGGGCCAAGAACAGATGGTCCCCAGATGCGGTCCCGCC
CTCAGCAGTTTCTAGAGAACCATCAGATGTTTCCAGGGTGCCCCAAGGACCTGAAATGACCCTGTGCCTT
ATTTGAACTAACCAATCAGTTCGCTTCTCGCTTCTGTTCGCGCGCTTCTGCTCCCCGAGCTCAATAAAAG
AGCCCACAACCCCTCACTCGGCGCGCCAGTCCTCCGATAGACTGCGTCGCCCGGGTACCCGTATTCCCAA
TAAAGCCTCTTGCTGTTTGCATCCGAATCGTGGACTCGCTGATCCTTGGGAGGGTCTCCTCAGATTGATT
GACTGCCCACCTCGGGGGTCTTTCATTTGGAGGTTCCACCGAGATTTGGAGACCCCTGCCCAGGGACCAC
CGACCCCCCCGCCGGGAGGTAAGCTGGCCAGCGGTCGTTTCGTGTCTGTCTCTGTCTTTGTGCGTGTTTG
TGCCGGCATCTAATGTTTGCGCCTGCGTCTGTACTAGTTAGCTAACTAGCTCTGTATCTGGCGGACCCGT
GGTGGAACTGACGAGTTCTGAACACCCGGCCGCAACCCTGGGAGACGTCCCAGGGACTTTGGGGGCCGTT
TTTGTGGCCCGACCTGAGGAAGGGAGTCGATGTGGAATCCGACCCCGTCAGGATATGTGGTTCTGGTAGG
AGACGAGAACCTAAAACAGTTCCCGCCTCCGTCTGAATTTTTGCTTTCGGTTTGGAACCGAAGCCGCGCG
TCTTGTCTGCTGCAGCGCTGCAGCATCGTTCTGTGTTGTCTCTGTCTGACTGTGTTTCTGTATTTGTCTG
AAAATTAGGGCCAGACTGTTACCACTCCCTTAAGTTTGACCTTAGGTCACTGGAAAGATGTCGAGCGGAT
CGCTCACAACCAGTCGGTAGATGTCAAGAAGAGACGTTGGGTTACCTTCTGCTCTGCAGAATGGCCAACC
TTTAACGTCGGATGGCCGCGAGACGGCACCTTTAACCGAGACCTCATCACCCAGGTTAAGATCAAGGTCT
TTTCACCTGGCCCGCATGGACACCCAGACCAGGTCCCCTACATCGTGACCTGGGAAGCCTTGGCTTTTGA
CCCCCCTCCCTGGGTCAAGCCCTTTGTACACCCTAAGCCTCCGCCTCCTCTTCCTCCATCCGCCCCGTCT
CTCCCCCTTGAACCTCCTCGTTCGACCCCGCCTCGATCCTCCCTTTATCCAGCCCTCACTCCTTCTCTAG
GCGCCGGAATTAGATCTCTCGAGGTTAACCCACCATGTCGATGAGTCCAAAGCACACGACTCCGTTCTCA
GTGTCTGACATCTTGAGTCCCCTGGAGGAAAGCTACAAGAAAGTGGGCATGGAGGGCGGCGGCCTCGGGG
CTCCGCTCGCAGCGTACAGACAGGGCCAGGCGGCCCCACCGGCCGCGGCCATGCAGCAGCACGCCGTGGG
GCACCACGGCGCCGTCACCGCCGCCTACCACATGACGGCGGCGGGGGTGCCCCAGCTCTCGCACTCCGCC
GTGGGGGGCTACTGCAACGGCAACCTGGGCAACATGAGCGAGCTGCCGCCTTACCAGGACACCATGCGGA
ACAGCGCTTCGGGCCCCGGATGGTACGGCGCCAACCCAGACCCGCGCTTCCCCGCCATCTCCCGCTTCAT
GGGCCCGGCGAGCGGCATGAATATGAGTGGCATGGGCGGCCTGGGCTCGCTGGGGGACGTGAGCAAGAAC
ATGGCCCCGCTGCCCAGTGCGCCCCGCCGGAAGCGCCGGGTGCTCTTCTCCCAGGCGCAGGTGTACGAGC
TCGAGCGACGTTTCAAGCAACAGAAGTACCTGTCGGCGCCGGAGCGCGAGCATCTGGCCAGCATGATTCA
CCTGACACCCACGCAGGTCAAGATCTGGTTCCAGAACCACCGCTACAAGATGAAGCGCCAGGCTAAGGAC
AAGGCGGCGCAGCAACAACTGCAGCAGGACAGCGGCGGCGGCGGAGGCGGCGGTGGCGGTGCGGGATGCC
CGCAGCAGCAGCAAGCTCAGCAGCAGTCGCCGCGCCGGGTGGCCGTGCCGGTCCTAGTCAAAGACGGCAA
ACCCTGCCAGGCGGGCGCCCCTGCCCCGGGAGCCGCAAGCCTGCAAAGCCACGCGCAGCAACAAGCTCAG
CAGCAGGCGCAGGCGGCGCAAGCGGCTGCCGCGGCCATCTCAGTGGGCAGCGGTGGCGCGGTTCTAGGAG
CACACCCAGGCCACCAGCCGGGCAGCGCAGGGCAGTCCCCGGACCTGGCGCACCACGCAGCCAGCCCCGC
GGGGCTGCAGGGCCAGGTCTCCAGCCTATCCCATCTGAACTCCTCGGGCTCGGACTATGGCGCCATGTCT
TGTTCTACCTTGCTTTATGGTCGGACCTGGTGAGAATTCTACCGGGTAGGGGAGGCGCTTTTCCCAAGGC
AGTCTGGAGCATGCGCTTTAGCAGCCCCGCTGGGCACTTGGCGCTACACAAGTGGCCTCTGGCCTCGCAC
ACATTCCACATCCACCGGTAGGCGCCAACCGGCTCCGTTCTTTGGTGGCCCCTTCGCGCCACCTTCTACT
CCTCCCCTAGTCAGGAAGTTCCCCCCCGCCCCGCAGCTCGCGTCGTGCAGGACGTGACAAATGGAAGTAG
CACGTCTCACTAGTCTCGTGCAGATGGACAGCACCGCTGAGCAATGGAAGCGGGTAGGCCTTTGGGGCAG
CGGCCAATAGCAGCTTTGCTCCTTCGCTTTCTGGGCTCAGAGGCTGGGAAGGGGTGGGTCCGGGGGCGGG
CTCAGGGGCGGGCTCAGGGGCGGGGCGGGCGCCCGAAGGTCCTCCGGAGGCCCGGCATTCTGCACGCTTC
AAAAGCGCACGTCTGCCGCGCTGTTCTCCTCTTCCTCATCTCCGGGCCTTTCGACCTGCAGCCCAAGCTT
ACCATGACCGAGTACAAGCCCACGGTGCGCCTCGCCACCCGCGACGACGTCCCCAGGGCCGTACGCACCC
TCGCCGCCGCGTTCGCCGACTACCCCGCCACGCGCCACACCGTCGATCCGGACCGCCACATCGAGCGGGT
CACCGAGCTGCAAGAACTCTTCCTCACGCGCGTCGGGCTCGACATCGGCAAGGTGTGGGTCGCGGACGAC
GGCGCCGCGGTGGCGGTCTGGACCACGCCGGAGAGCGTCGAAGCGGGGGCGGTGTTCGCCGAGATCGGCC
CGCGCATGGCCGAGTTGAGCGGTTCCCGGCTGGCCGCGCAGCAACAGATGGAAGGCCTCCTGGCGCCGCA
CCGGCCCAAGGAGCCCGCGTGGTTCCTGGCCACCGTCGGCGTCTCGCCCGACCACCAGGGCAAGGGTCTG
GGCAGCGCCGTCGTGCTCCCCGGAGTGGAGGCGGCCGAGCGCGCCGGGGTGCCCGCCTTCCTGGAGACCT
CCGCGCCCCGCAACCTCCCCTTCTACGAGCGGCTCGGCTTCACCGTCACCGCCGACGTCGAGGTGCCCGA
AGGACCGCGCACCTGGTGCATGACCCGCAAGCCCGGTGCCTGACGCCCGCCCCACGACCCGCAGCGCCCG
ACCGAAAGGAGCGCACGACCCCATGCATCGATAAAATAAAAGATTTTATTTAGTCTCCAGAAAAAGGGGG
GAATGAAAGACCCCACCTGTAGGTTTGGCAAGCTAGCTTAAGTAACGCCATTTTGCAAGGCATGGAAAAT
ACATAACTGAGAATAGAGAAGTTCAGATCAAGGTTAGGAACAGAGAGACAGCAGAATATGGGCCAAACAG
GATATCTGTGGTAAGCAGTTCCTGCCCCGGCTCAGGGCCAAGAACAGATGGTCCCCAGATGCGGTCCCGC
CCTCAGCAGTTTCTAGAGAACCATCAGATGTTTCCAGGGTGCCCCAAGGACCTGAAATGACCCTGTGCCT
TATTTGAACTAACCAATCAGTTCGCTTCTCGCTTCTGTTCGCGCGCTTCTGCTCCCCGAGCTCAATAAAA
GAGCCCACAACCCCTCACTCGGCGCGCCAGTCCTCCGATAGACTGCGTCGCCCGGGTACCCGTGTATCCA
ATAAACCCTCTTGCAGTTGCATCCGACTTGTGGTCTCGCTGTTCCTTGGGAGGGTCTCCTCTGAGTGATT
GACTACCCGTCAGCGGGGGTCTTTCATGGGTAACAGTTTCTTGAAGTTGGAGAACAACATTCTGAGGGTA
GGAGTCGAATATTAAGTAATCCTGACTCAATTAGCCACTGTTTTGAATCCACATACTCCAATACTCCTGA
AATAGTTCATTATGGACAGCGCAGAAAGAGCTGGGGAGAATTGTGAAATTGTTATCCGCTCACAATTCCA
CACAACATACGAGCCGGAAGCATAAAGTGTAAAGCCTGGGGTGCCTAATGAGTGAGCTAACTCACATTAA
TTGCGTTGCGCTCACTGCCCGCTTTCCAGTCGGGAAACCTGTCGTGCCAGCTGCATTAATGAATCGGCCA
ACGCGCGGGGAGAGGCGGTTTGCGTATTGGGCGCTCTTCCGCTTCCTCGCTCACTGACTCGCTGCGCTCG
GTCGTTCGGCTGCGGCGAGCGGTATCAGCTCACTCAAAGGCGGTAATACGGTTATCCACAGAATCAGGGG
ATAACGCAGGAAAGAACATGTGAGCAAAAGGCCAGCAAAAGGCCAGGAACCGTAAAAAGGCCGCGTTGCT
GGCGTTTTTCCATAGGCTCCGCCCCCCTGACGAGCATCACAAAAATCGACGCTCAAGTCAGAGGTGGCGA
AACCCGACAGGACTATAAAGATACCAGGCGTTTCCCCCTGGAAGCTCCCTCGTGCGCTCTCCTGTTCCGA
CCCTGCCGCTTACCGGATACCTGTCCGCCTTTCTCCCTTCGGGAAGCGTGGCGCTTTCTCATAGCTCACG
CTGTAGGTATCTCAGTTCGGTGTAGGTCGTTCGCTCCAAGCTGGGCTGTGTGCACGAACCCCCCGTTCAG
CCCGACCGCTGCGCCTTATCCGGTAACTATCGTCTTGAGTCCAACCCGGTAAGACACGACTTATCGCCAC
TGGCAGCAGCCACTGGTAACAGGATTAGCAGAGCGAGGTATGTAGGCGGTGCTACAGAGTTCTTGAAGTG
GTGGCCTAACTACGGCTACACTAGAAGAACAGTATTTGGTATCTGCGCTCTGCTGAAGCCAGTTACCTTC
GGAAAAAGAGTTGGTAGCTCTTGATCCGGCAAACAAACCACCGCTGGTAGCGGTGGTTTTTTTGTTTGCA
AGCAGCAGATTACGCGCAGAAAAAAAGGATCTCAAGAAGATCCTTTGATCTTTTCTACGGGGTCTGACGC
TCAGTGGAACGAAAACTCACGTTAAGGGATTTTGGTCATGAGATTATCAAAAAGGATCTTCACCTAGATC
CTTTTAAATTAAAAATGAAGTTTTAAATCAATCTAAAGTATATATGAGTAAACTTGGTCTGACAGTTACC
AATGCTTAATCAGTGAGGCACCTATCTCAGCGATCTGTCTATTTCGTTCATCCATAGTTGCCTGACTCCC
CGTCGTGTAGATAACTACGATACGGGAGGGCTTACCATCTGGCCCCAGTGCTGCAATGATACCGCGAGAC
CCACGCTCACCGGCTCCAGATTTATCAGCAATAAACCAGCCAGCCGGAAGGGCCGAGCGCAGAAGTGGTC
CTGCAACTTTATCCGCCTCCATCCAGTCTATTAATTGTTGCCGGGAAGCTAGAGTAAGTAGTTCGCCAGT
TAATAGTTTGCGCAACGTTGTTGCCATTGCTACAGGCATCGTGGTGTCACGCTCGTCGTTTGGTATGGCT
TCATTCAGCTCCGGTTCCCAACGATCAAGGCGAGTTACATGATCCCCCATGTTGTGCAAAAAAGCGGTTA
GCTCCTTCGGTCCTCCGATCGTTGTCAGAAGTAAGTTGGCCGCAGTGTTATCACTCATGGTTATGGCAGC
ACTGCATAATTCTCTTACTGTCATGCCATCCGTAAGATGCTTTTCTGTGACTGGTGAGTACTCAACCAAG
TCATTCTGAGAATAGTGTATGCGGCGACCGAGTTGCTCTTGCCCGGCGTCAATACGGGATAATACCGCGC
CACATAGCAGAACTTTAAAAGTGCTCATCATTGGAAAACGTTCTTCGGGGCGAAAACTCTCAAGGATCTT
ACCGCTGTTGAGATCCAGTTCGATGTAACCCACTCGTGCACCCAACTGATCTTCAGCATCTTTTACTTTC
ACCAGCGTTTCTGGGTGAGCAAAAACAGGAAGGCAAAATGCCGCAAAAAAGGGAATAAGGGCGACACGGA
AATGTTGAATACTCATACTCTTCCTTTTTCAATATTATTGAAGCATTTATCAGGGTTATTGTCTCATGAG
CGGATACATATTTGAATGTATTTAGAAAAATAAACAAATAGGGGTTCCGCGCACATTTCCCCGAAAAGTG
CCACCTGACGTCTAAGAAACCATTATTATCATGACATTAACCTATAAAAATAGGCGTATCACGAGGCCCT
TTCGTCTCGCGCGTTTCGGTGATGACGGTGAAAACCTCTGACACATGCAGCTCCCGGAGACGGTCACAGC
TTGTCTGTAAGCGGATGCCGGGAGCAGACAAGCCCGTCAGGGCGCGTCAGCGGGTGTTGGCGGGTGTCGG
GGCTGGCTTAACTATGCGGCATCAGAGCAGATTGTACTGAGAGTGCACCATATGCGGTGTGAAATACCGC
ACAGATGCGTAAGGAGAAAATACCGCATCAGGCGCCATTCGCCATTCAGGCTGCGCAACTGTTGGGAAGG
GCGATCGGTGCGGGCCTCTTCGCTATTACGCCAGCTGGCGAAAGGGGGATGTGCTGCAAGGCGATTAAGT
TGGGTAACGCCAGGGTTTTCCCAGTCACGACGTTGTAAAACGACGGCGCAAGGAATGGTGCATGCAAGGA
GATGGCGCCCAACAGTCCCCCGGCCACGGGGCCTGCCACCATACCCACGCCGAAACAAGCGCTCATGAGC
CCGAAGTGGCGAGCCCGATCTTCCCCATCGGTGATGTCGGCGATATAGGCGCCAGCAACCGCACCTGTGG
CGCCGGTGATGCCGGCCACGATGCGTCCGGCGTAGAGGCGATTAGTCCAATTTGTTAAAGACAGGATATC
AGTGGTCCAGGCTCTAGTTTTGACTCAACAATATCACCAGCTGAAGCCTATAGAGTACGAGCCATAGATA
AAATAAAAGATTTTATTTAGTCTCCAGAAAAAGGGGGG
